Addgene plasmid #182809: SnFR_V.7.1.2
Purpose: Develop a family of genetically encoded fluorescent biosensors for nicotinic agonists, termed iDrugSnFRs, thus enabling optical subcellular pharmacokinetics for nicotinic agonists
Depositing lab: Henry Lester.
Backbone
  Vector backbone: pHHM.X51
  Backbone manufacturer: Caltech
  Backbone size w/o insert (bp): 2761
  Vector type: Bacterial Expression
Growth in bacteria
  Bacterial resistance: Ampicillin, 100 μg/mL
  Growth temperature: 37°C
  Growth strain: DH5alpha
  Copy number: High Copy
Gene/Insert
  Gene/Insert name: V.7.1.2-CholineSnFR
  Species: Synthetic
  Insert size (bp): 1683
  Promoter: T7
  Tag / fusion protein: 6xHis, HA (N terminal on insert); Myc (C terminal on insert)
  Cloning method: Restriction Enzyme; 5′ cloning site NdeI (not destroyed); 3′ cloning site HindIII (not destroyed)
  Sequencing primers: 5′ T7; 3′ T7 term
Terms and licenses: Academic/Nonprofit Terms; Industry Terms: Not Available to Industry
Depositor comments: For additional reference, please see Nichols et al. 2022 Elife, doi.org/10.7554/eLife.74648.
How to cite: SnFR_V.7.1.2 was a gift from Henry Lester (Addgene plasmid # 182809 ; http://n2t.net/addgene:182809 ; RRID:Addgene_182809)
