[The description below was written by a language model from this plasmid's Addgene catalogue record and pLannotate feature annotations shown in this document.]
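Description:
SnFR_V.7.1.2 is a bacterial expression plasmid built on the pHHM.X51 backbone (about 2.8 kb without insert; 4,444 bp in total by the sequenced record). It carries a synthetic 1,683 bp insert named V.7.1.2-CholineSnFR. It is maintained at high copy in E. coli through a ColE1/pUC-type origin and is selected with ampicillin via a β-lactamase gene driven by its own promoter. An f1 phage origin is also present, which in principle allows production of single-stranded DNA. The short lacI and lacZα matches in the feature table are fragments, apparently backbone remnants rather than functional genes.

The insert sits between retained NdeI and HindIII sites. It lies downstream of a T7 promoter and the efficient phage T7 gene 10 ribosome binding site, and a T7 terminator follows it, so expression depends on a host that supplies T7 RNA polymerase. The encoded protein has N-terminal 6xHis and HA tags and a C-terminal Myc tag, which allow affinity purification and immunodetection. The small "capTEV" fragment annotated just after the start codon probably reflects the His-tag region. The annotation also detects a GFP-derived coding segment, labelled cEGFP, embedded in the middle of the open reading frame. This placement fits a single-fluorescent-protein sensor design in which ligand binding to the flanking domains modulates fluorescence, although the record does not name the binding domain.

The construct belongs to a project developing the iDrugSnFR family of genetically encoded fluorescent biosensors for nicotinic agonists, intended for optical measurement of subcellular pharmacokinetics. The record does not state this particular variant's ligand selectivity. As a T7-driven, His-tagged version, it is suited to producing sensor protein in bacteria for purification and in vitro characterisation.
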