Features (pLannotate 1.2.2; 12 found; start..end, strand, type, name):
    314..367     +  CDS            lacI (fragment): lac repressor; lacI; The lac repressor binds to the lac operator to inhibit transcription in E. coli. This inhibition can be relieved by adding lactose or isopropyl-β-D-thiogalactopyranoside (IPTG).
    387..405     +  promoter       T7 promoter: promoter for bacteriophage T7 RNA polymerase
    437..459     +  RBS            RBS: efficient ribosome binding site from bacteriophage T7 gene 10 (Olins and Rangwala, 1989)
    470..490     +  CDS            capTEV™ (fragment): composite tag for in vivo biotinylation, TEV protease cleavage, and 6xHis tagging
    776..1495    +  CDS            cEGFP: cEGFP is a basic (constitutively fluorescent) green fluorescent protein published in 2008, derived from Aequorea victoria.
   2169..2218    +  CDS            SET1 (fragment): solubility-enhancement tag derived from T7 phage gene 10B
   2226..2273    +  terminator     T7 terminator: transcription terminator for bacteriophage T7 RNA polymerase
   2299..2365    +  CDS            lacZα (fragment): LacZα fragment of β-galactosidase; lacZ fragment
   2370..2825    +  rep_origin     f1 ori (sequence partly withheld): f1 bacteriophage origin of replication; arrow indicates direction of (+) strand synthesis
   2851..2955    +  promoter       AmpR promoter: bla
   2956..3816    +  CDS            AmpR: β-lactamase; bla; confers resistance to ampicillin, carbenicillin, and related antibiotics
   3987..131     +  rep_origin     ori (across the origin): high-copy-number ColE1/pMB1/pBR322/pUC origin of replication
>Addgene plasmid #182809 | SnFR_V.7.1.2 | addgene full sequence | sequence record 358174 | Addgene NGS Result
GAACAGGAGAGCGCACGAGGGAGCTTCCAGGGGGAAACGCCTGGTATCTTTATAGTCCTGTCGGGTTTCG
CCACCTCTGACTTGAGCGTCGATTTTTGTGATGCTCGTCAGGGGGGCGGAGCCTATGGAAAAACGCCAGC
AACGCGGCCTTTTTACGGTTCCTGGCCTTTTGCTGGCCTTTTGCTCACATGTTCTTTCCTGCGTTATCCC
CTGATTCTGTGGATAACCGTATTACCGCCTTTGAGTGAGCTGATACCGCTCGCCGCAGCCGAACGACCGA
GCGCAGCGAGTCAGTGAGCGAGGAAGCGGAAGAGCGCCCAATACGCAAACCGCCTCTCCCCGCGCGTTGG
CCGATTCATTAATGCAGGATCTCGATCCCGCGAAATTAATACGACTCACTATAGGGAGACCACAACGGTT
TCCCTCTAGAAATAATTTTGTTTAACTTTAAGAAGGAGATATACATATGCATCATCATCATCATCATGGT
TATCCCTATGATGTTCCAGATTATGCTGGGGCCCAGCCGGCCAGATCTGCGAACGACACCGTAGTTGTGG
GCTCGATCGAGTTTACAGAAGGGATTATCGTCGCAAACATGGTGGCAGAGATGATTGAGGCGCATACAGA
CCTTAAGGTGGTTCGCAAACTGAACCTTGGCGGGGTCAACGTTAACTTTGAAGCCATTAAACGCGGAGGT
GCGAATAATGGTATTGACATTTACGTGGAGTACACTGGGACAGGTCTTGTGGATATTCTGGGGTTCCCGG
AGCCGAACGTCTATATCACCGCCGACAAGCAGAAGAACGGCATCAAGGCGAACTTCAAGATCCGCCACAA
CATGGAGGACGGCAGCGTGCAGCTCGCCGACCACTACCAGCAGAACACCCCCATCGGCGACGGCCCCGTG
CTGCTGCCCGACAACCACTACCTGAGCACCCAGTCCGTGCTGAGCAAAGACCCCAACGAGAAGCGCGATC
ACATGGTCCTGCTGGAGTTCGTGACCGCCGCCGGGATCACTCTCGGCATGGACGAGCTGTACAAGGGCGG
TACCGGAGGGAGCATGAGCAAGGGCGAGGAGCTGTTCACCGGGGTGGTGCCCATCCTGGTCGAGCTGGAC
GGCGGCGTAAACGGCCACAAGTTCAGCGTGCGCGGCGAGGGCGAGGGCGATGCCACCAACGGCAAGCTGA
CCCTGAAGTTCATCTGCACCACCGGCAAGCTGCCCGTGCCCTGGCCCACCCTCGTGACCACCCTGACCTA
CGGCGTGCAGTGCTTCAGCCGCTACCCCGACCACATGAAGCAGCACGACTTCTTCAAGTCCGCCATGCCC
GAAGGCTACGTCCAGGAGCGCACCATCAGCTTCAAGGACGACGGCACCTACAAGACCCGCGCCGAGGTGA
AGTTCGAGGGCGACACCCTGGTGAACCGCATCGAGCTGAAGGGCATCGACTTCAAGGAGGACGGCAACAT
CCTGGGGCACAAGCTGGAGTACAACTTTCCGCCGCCCAGCTCTACTGATCCAGAAGGTGCATACGAAACC
GTGAAGAAGGAGTACAAACGTAAATGGAATATTGTATGGCTCAAACCACTGGGATTCAACAATACGTATA
CGCTTACCGTTAAAGACGAACTGGCGAAACAGTATAACCTTAAAACCTTCAGTGACTTAGCGAAAATCTC
GGATAAGCTGATTCTGGGTGCAACGATGTTCTTTTTAGAAGGGCCCGATGGTTACCCAGGCCTGCAAAAA
CTGTACAATTTCAAATTCAAGCACACCAAAAGCATGGACATGGGTATTCGCTATACCGCCATTGATAATA
ACGAAGTTCAGGTAATTGATGCCTGGGCCACTGATGGCTTGCTGGTGAGCCACAAATTAAAAATTCTGGA
GGATGATAAAGCGTTCTTCCCGCCGTATTATGCTGCCCCCATCATCCGTCAGGATGTCTTAGATAAGCAT
CCTGAACTGAAGGACGTGCTGAACAAACTCGCGAATCAAATTTCACTGGAAGAAATGCAGAAACTGAATT
ACAAGGTGGACGGTGAGGGTCAGGACCCAGCGAAAGTAGCTAAGGAGTTTTTGAAAGAGAAAGGTTTAAT
TCTGCAGGTCGACGAACAAAAACTCATCTCAGAAGAGGATCTGAATTAAGAATTCGAAGCTTGATCCGGC
TGCTAACAAAGCCCGAAAGGAAGCTGAGTTGGCTGCTGCCACCGCTGAGCAATAACTAGCATAACCCCTT
GGGGCCTCTAAACGGGTCTTGAGGGGTTTTTTGCTGAAAGGAGGAACTATATCCGGATCTGGCGTAATAG
CGAAGAGGCCCGCACCGATCGCCCTTCCCAACAGTTGCGCAGCCTGAATGGCGAATGGG
[124 nt withheld, positions 2370-2493]
C
[91 nt withheld, positions 2495-2585]
A
[49 nt withheld, positions 2587-2635]
CCTTTGACGTTGGAGTCCATGTTCTTT
[37 nt withheld, positions 2663-2699]
ACCCTATCTCGGTCTATTCTTTTGATTTATAAGGGATTTTGCCGATTTCGGCCTATTGGTTAAAAAATGA
GCTGATTTAACAAAAATTTAACGCGAATTTTAACAAAATATTAACGCTTACAATTTAGGTGGCACTTTTC
GGGGAAATGTGCGCGGAACCCCTATTTGTTTATTTTTCTAAATACATTCAAATATGTATCCGCTCATGAG
ACAATAACCCTGATAAATGCTTCAATAATATTGAAAAAGGAAGAGTATGAGTATTCAACATTTCCGTGTC
GCCCTTATTCCCTTTTTTGCGGCATTTTGCCTTCCTGTTTTTGCTCACCCAGAAACGCTGGTGAAAGTAA
AAGATGCTGAAGATCAGTTGGGTGCACGAGTGGGTTACATCGAACTGGATCTCAACAGCGGTAAGATCCT
TGAGAGTTTTCGCCCCGAAGAACGTTTTCCAATGATGAGCACTTTTAAAGTTCTGCTATGTGGCGCGGTA
TTATCCCGTATTGACGCCGGGCAAGAGCAACTCGGTCGCCGCATACACTATTCTCAGAATGACTTGGTTG
AGTACTCACCAGTCACAGAAAAGCATCTTACGGATGGCATGACAGTAAGAGAATTATGCAGTGCTGCCAT
AACCATGAGTGATAACACTGCGGCCAACTTACTTCTGACAACGATCGGAGGACCGAAGGAGCTAACCGCT
TTTTTGCACAACATGGGGGATCATGTAACTCGCTTTGATCGTTGGGAACCGGAGCTGAATGAAGCCATAC
CAAACGACGAGCGTGACACCACGATGCCTGTAGCAATGGCAACAACGTTGCGCAAACTATTAACTGGCGA
ACTACTTACTCTAGCTTCCCGGCAACAATTAATAGACTGGATGGAGGCGGATAAAGTTGCAGGACCACTT
CTGCGCTCGGCCCTTCCGGCTGGCTGGTTTATTGCTGATAAATCTGGAGCCGGTGAGCGTGGGTCTCGCG
GTATCATTGCAGCACTGGGGCCAGATGGTAAGCCCTCCCGTATCGTAGTTATCTACACGACGGGGAGTCA
GGCAACTATGGATGAACGAAATAGACAGATCGCTGAGATAGGTGCCTCACTGATTAAGCATTGGTAACTG
TCAGACCAAGTTTACTCATATATACTTTAGATTGATTTAAAACTTCATTTTTAATTTAAAAGGATCTAGG
TGAAGATCCTTTTTGATAATCTCATGACCAAAATCCCTTAACGTGAGTTTTCGTTCCACTGAGCGTCAGA
CCCCGTAGAAAAGATCAAAGGATCTTCTTGAGATCCTTTTTTTCTGCGCGTAATCTGCTGCTTGCAAACA
AAAAAACCACCGCTACCAGCGGTGGTTTGTTTGCCGGATCAAGAGCTACCAACTCTTTTTCCGAAGGTAA
CTGGCTTCAGCAGAGCGCAGATACCAAATACTGTTCTTCTAGTGTAGCCGTAGTTAGGCCACCACTTCAA
GAACTCTGTAGCACCGCCTACATACCTCGCTCTGCTAATCCTGTTACCAGTGGCTGCTGCCAGTGGCGAT
AAGTCGTGTCTTACCGGGTTGGACTCAAGACGATAGTTACCGGATAAGGCGCAGCGGTCGGGCTGAACGG
GGGGTTCGTGCACACAGCCCAGCTTGGAGCGAACGACCTACACCGAACTGAGATACCTACAGCGTGAGCT
ATGAGAAAGCGCCACGCTTCCCGAAGGGAGAAAGGCGGACAGGTATCCGGTAAGCGGCAGGGTCG
